>Addgene plasmid #177879 | mTln1-F2F3-P229L-pET151 | addgene full sequence | sequence record 362818 | Addgene NGS Result
GCGCCAGGGTGGTTTTTCTTTTCACCAGTGAGACGGGCAACAGCTGATTGCCCTTCACCGCCTGGCCCTG
AGAGAGTTGCAGCAAGCGGTCCACGCTGGTTTGCCCCAGCAGGCGAAAATCCTGTTTGATGGTGGTTAAC
GGCGGGATATAACATGAGCTGTCTTCGGTATCGTCGTATCCCACTACCGAGATATCCGCACCAACGCGCA
GCCCGGACTCGGTAATGGCGCGCATTGCGCCCAGCGCCATCTGATCGTTGGCAACCAGCATCGCAGTGGG
AACGATGCCCTCATTCAGCATTTGCATGGTTTGTTGAAAACCGGACATGGCACTCCAGTCGCCTTCCCGT
TCCGCTATCGGCTGAATTTGATTGCGAGTGAGATATTTATGCCAGCCAGCCAGACGCAGACGCGCCGAGA
CAGAACTTAATGGGCCCGCTAACAGCGCGATTTGCTGGTGACCCAATGCGACCAGATGCTCCACGCCCAG
TCGCGTACCGTCTTCATGGGAGAAAATAATACTGTTGATGGGTGTCTGGTCAGAGACATCAAGAAATAAC
GCCGGAACATTAGTGCAGGCAGCTTCCACAGCAATGGCATCCTGGTCATCCAGCGGATAGTTAATGATCA
GCCCACTGACGCGTTGCGCGAGAAGATTGTGCACCGCCGCTTTACAGGCTTCGACGCCGCTTCGTTCTAC
CATCGACACCACCACGCTGGCACCCAGTTGATCGGCGCGAGATTTAATCGCCGCGACAATTTGCGACGGC
GCGTGCAGGGCCAGACTGGAGGTGGCAACGCCAATCAGCAACGACTGTTTGCCCGCCAGTTGTTGTGCCA
CGCGGTTGGGAATGTAATTCAGCTCCGCCATCGCCGCTTCCACTTTTTCCCGCGTTTTCGCAGAAACGTG
GCTGGCCTGGTTCACCACGCGGGAAACGGTCTGATAAGAGACACCGGCATACTCTGCGACATCGTATAAC
GTTACTGGTTTCACATTCACCACCCTGAATTGACTCTCTTCCGGGCGCTATCATGCCATACCGCGAAAGG
TTTTGCGCCATTCGATGGTGTCCGGGATCTCGACGCTCTCCCTTATGCGACTCCTGCATTAGGAAGCAGC
CCAGTAGTAGGTTGAGGCCGTTGAGCACCGCCGCCGCAAGGAATGGTGCATGCAAGGAGATGGCGCCCAA
CAGTCCCCCGGCCACGGGGCCTGCCACCATACCCACGCCGAAACAAGCGCTCATGAGCCCGAAGTGGCGA
GCCCGATCTTCCCCATCGGTGATGTCGGCGATATAGGCGCCAGCAACCGCACCTGTGGCGCCGGTGATGC
CGGCCACGATGCGTCCGGCGTAGAGGATCGAGATCTCGATCCCGCGAAATTAATACGACTCACTATAGGG
GAATTGTGAGCGGATAACAATTCCCCTCTAGAAATAATTTTGTTTAACTTTAAGAAGGAGATATACATAT
GCATCATCACCATCACCATGGTAAGCCTATCCCTAACCCTCTCCTCGGTCTCGATTCTACGGAAAACCTG
TATTTTCAGGGAATTGATCCCTTCACCAAGTTCTTCTATAGCGATCAGAATGTGGATAGCCGTGATCCGG
TGCAGCTGAATCTGCTGTATGTTCAGGCACGTGATGATATTCTGAATGGTAGCCATCTGGTGAGCTTTGA
TAAAGCATGTGAATTTGCAGGTTTTCAGTGCCAGATTCAGTTTGGTCCGCATAATGAACAGAAACACAAA
GCCGGTTTTCTGGATCTGAAAGATTTTCTGCCGAAAGAATACGTGAAACAGAAAGGTGAACGCAAAATTT
TCCAGGCGCATAAAAACTGTGGTCAGATGAGCGAAATTGAAGCCAAAGTTCGTTATGTTAAACTGGCACG
TAGCCTGAAAACATATGGTGTTAGTTTCTTTCTGGTGAAAGAAAAGATGAAAGGCAAAAACAAACTGGTT
CCGCGTCTGCTGGGTATTACCAAAGAATGTGTTATGCGTGTTGATGAGAAAACCAAAGAAGTGATCCAAG
AATGGTCACTGACCAACATTAAACGTTGGGCAGCAAGCCCGAAAAGCTTTACCCTGGATTTTGGTGATTA
TCAGGATGGCTATTATTCAGTTCAGACCACCGAAGGTGAGCAGATTGCACAGCTGATTGCAGGTTATATT
GATATCATCCTGAAAAAGAAAAAGAGCTAAAAGGGCGAGCTCAGATCCGGCTGCTAACAAAGCCCGAAAG
GAAGCTGAGTTGGCTGCTGCCACCGCTGAGCAATAACTAGCATAACCCCTTGGGGCCTCTAAACGGGTCT
TGAGGGGTTTTTTGCTGAAAGGAGGAACTATATCCGGATATCCCGCAAGAGGCCCGGCAGTACCGGCATA
ACCAAGCCTATGCCTACAGCATCCAGGGTGACGGTGCCGAGGATGACGATGAGCGCATTGTTAGATTTCA
TACACGGTGCCTGACTGCGTTAGCAATTTAACTGTGATAAACTACCGCATTAAAGCTAGCTTATCGATGA
TAAGCTGTCAAACATGAGAATTAATTCTTGAAGACGAAAGGGCCTCGTGATACGCCTATTTTTATAGGTT
AATGTCATGATAATAATGGTTTCTTAGACGTCAGGTGGCACTTTTCGGGGAAATGTGCGCGGAACCCCTA
TTTGTTTATTTTTCTAAATACATTCAAATATGTATCCGCTCATGAGACAATAACCCTGATAAATGCTTCA
ATAATATTGAAAAAGGAAGAGTATGAGTATTCAACATTTCCGTGTCGCCCTTATTCCCTTTTTTGCGGCA
TTTTGCCTTCCTGTTTTTGCTCACCCAGAAACGCTGGTGAAAGTAAAAGATGCTGAAGATCAGTTGGGTG
CACGAGTGGGTTACATCGAACTGGATCTCAACAGCGGTAAGATCCTTGAGAGTTTTCGCCCCGAAGAACG
TTTTCCAATGATGAGCACTTTTAAAGTTCTGCTATGTGGCGCGGTATTATCCCGTGTTGACGCCGGGCAA
GAGCAACTCGGTCGCCGCATACACTATTCTCAGAATGACTTGGTTGAGTACTCACCAGTCACAGAAAAGC
ATCTTACGGATGGCATGACAGTAAGAGAATTATGCAGTGCTGCCATAACCATGAGTGATAACACTGCGGC
CAACTTACTTCTGACAACGATCGGAGGACCGAAGGAGCTAACCGCTTTTTTGCACAACATGGGGGATCAT
GTAACTCGCCTTGATCGTTGGGAACCGGAGCTGAATGAAGCCATACCAAACGACGAGCGTGACACCACGA
TGCCTGCAGCAATGGCAACAACGTTGCGCAAACTATTAACTGGCGAACTACTTACTCTAGCTTCCCGGCA
ACAATTAATAGACTGGATGGAGGCGGATAAAGTTGCAGGACCACTTCTGCGCTCGGCCCTTCCGGCTGGC
TGGTTTATTGCTGATAAATCTGGAGCCGGTGAGCGTGGGTCTCGCGGTATCATTGCAGCACTGGGGCCAG
ATGGTAAGCCCTCCCGTATCGTAGTTATCTACACGACGGGGAGTCAGGCAACTATGGATGAACGAAATAG
ACAGATCGCTGAGATAGGTGCCTCACTGATTAAGCATTGGTAACTGTCAGACCAAGTTTACTCATATATA
CTTTAGATTGATTTAAAACTTCATTTTTAATTTAAAAGGATCTAGGTGAAGATCCTTTTTGATAATCTCA
TGACCAAAATCCCTTAACGTGAGTTTTCGTTCCACTGAGCGTCAGACCCCGTAGAAAAGATCAAAGGATC
TTCTTGAGATCCTTTTTTTCTGCGCGTAATCTGCTGCTTGCAAACAAAAAAACCACCGCTACCAGCGGTG
GTTTGTTTGCCGGATCAAGAGCTACCAACTCTTTTTCCGAAGGTAACTGGCTTCAGCAGAGCGCAGATAC
CAAATACTGTCCTTCTAGTGTAGCCGTAGTTAGGCCACCACTTCAAGAACTCTGTAGCACCGCCTACATA
CCTCGCTCTGCTAATCCTGTTACCAGTGGCTGCTGCCAGTGGCGATAAGTCGTGTCTTACCGGGTTGGAC
TCAAGACGATAGTTACCGGATAAGGCGCAGCGGTCGGGCTGAACGGGGGGTTCGTGCACACAGCCCAGCT
TGGAGCGAACGACCTACACCGAACTGAGATACCTACAGCGTGAGCTATGAGAAAGCGCCACGCTTCCCGA
AGGGAGAAAGGCGGACAGGTATCCGGTAAGCGGCAGGGTCGGAACAGGAGAGCGCACGAGGGAGCTTCCA
GGGGGAAACGCCTGGTATCTTTATAGTCCTGTCGGGTTTCGCCACCTCTGACTTGAGCGTCGATTTTTGT
GATGCTCGTCAGGGGGGCGGAGCCTATGGAAAAACGCCAGCAACGCGGCCTTTTTACGGTTCCTGGCCTT
TTGCTGGCCTTTTGCTCACATGTTCTTTCCTGCGTTATCCCCTGATTCTGTGGATAACCGTATTACCGCC
TTTGAGTGAGCTGATACCGCTCGCCGCAGCCGAACGACCGAGCGCAGCGAGTCAGTGAGCGAGGAAGCGG
AAGAGCGCCTGATGCGGTATTTTCTCCTTACGCATCTGTGCGGTATTTCACACCGCAATGGTGCACTCTC
AGTACAATCTGCTCTGATGCCGCATAGTTAAGCCAGTATACACTCCGCTATCGCTACGTGACTGGGTCAT
GGCTGCGCCCCGACACCCGCCAACACCCGCTGACGCGCCCTGACGGGCTTGTCTGCTCCCGGCATCCGCT
TACAGACAAGCTGTGACCGTCTCCGGGAGCTGCATGTGTCAGAGGTTTTCACCGTCATCACCGAAACGCG
CGAGGCAGCTGCGGTAAAGCTCATCAGCGTGGTCGTGAAGCGATTCACAGATGTCTGCCTGTTCATCCGC
GTCCAGCTCGTTGAGTTTCTCCAGAAGCGTTAATGTCTGGCTTCTGATAAAGCGGGCCATGTTAAGGGCG
GTTTTTTCCTGTTTGGTCACTGATGCCTCCGTGTAAGGGGGATTTCTGTTCATGGGGGTAATGATACCGA
TGAAACGAGAGAGGATGCTCACGATACGGGTTACTGATGATGAACATGCCCGGTTACTGGAACGTTGTGA
GGGTAAACAACTGGCGGTATGGATGCGGCGGGACCAGAGAAAAATCACTCAGGGTCAATGCCAGCGCTTC
GTTAATACAGATGTAGGTGTTCCACAGGGTAGCCAGCAGCATCCTGCGATGCAGATCCGGAACATAATGG
TGCAGGGCGCTGACTTCCGCGTTTCCAGACTTTACGAAACACGGAAACCGAAGACCATTCATGTTGTTGC
TCAGGTCGCAGACGTTTTGCAGCAGCAGTCGCTTCACGTTCGCTCGCGTATCGGTGATTCATTCTGCTAA
CCAGTAAGGCAACCCCGCCAGCCTAGCCGGGTCCTCAACGACAGGAGCACGATCATGCGCACCCGTGGCC
AGGACCCAACGCTGCCCGAGATGCGCCGCGTGCGGCTGCTGGAGATGGCGGACGCGATGGATATGTTCTG
CCAAGGGTTGGTTTGCGCATTCACAGTTCTCCGCAAGAATTGATTGGCTCCAATTCTTGGAGTGGTGAAT
CCGTTAGCGAGGTGCCGCCGGCTTCCATTCAGGTCGAGGTGGCCCGGCTCCATGCACCGCGACGCAACGC
GGGGAGGCAGACAAGGTATAGGGCGGCGCCTACAATCCATGCCAACCCGTTCCATGTGCTCGCCGAGGCG
GCATAAATCGCCGTGACGATCAGCGGTCCAATGATCGAAGTTAGGCTGGTAAGAGCCGCGAGCGATCCTT
GAAGCTGTCCCTGATGGTCGTCATCTACCTGCCTGGACAGCATGGCCTGCAACGCGGGCATCCCGATGCC
GCCGGAAGCGAGAAGAATCATAATGGGGAAGGCCATCCAGCCTCGCGTCGCGAACGCCAGCAAGACGTAG
CCCAGCGCGTCGGCCGCCATGCCGGCGATAATGGCCTGCTTCTCGCCGAAACGTTTGGTGGCGGGACCAG
TGACGAAGGCTTGAGCGAGGGCGTGCAAGATTCCGAATACCGCAAGCGACAGGCCGATCATCGTCGCGCT
CCAGCGAAAGCGGTCCTCGCCGAAAATGACCCAGAGCGCTGCCGGCACCTGTCCTACGAGTTGCATGATA
AAGAAGACAGTCATAAGTGCGGCGACGATAGTCATGCCCCGCGCCCACCGGAAGGAGCTGACTGGGTTGA
AGGCTCTCAAGGGCATCGGTCGAGATCCCGGTGCCTAATGAGTGAGCTAACTTACATTAATTGCGTTGCG
CTCACTGCCCGCTTTCCAGTCGGGAAACCTGTCGTGCCAGCTGCATTAATGAATCGGCCAACGCGCGGGG
AGAGGCGGTTTGCGTATTGG
Features (pLannotate 1.2.2; 20 found; start..end, strand, type, name):
    995..1072    -  promoter       lacI promoter: lacI
   1080..1359    -  CDS            TcR (fragment): tetracycline efflux protein; tet; confers resistance to tetracycline
   1381..1399    +  promoter       T7 promoter: promoter for bacteriophage T7 RNA polymerase
   1400..1424    +  protein_bind   lac operator: The lac repressor binds to the lac operator to inhibit transcription in E. coli. This inhibition can be relieved by adding lactose or isopropyl-β-D-thiogalactopyranoside (IPTG). lac repressor encoded by lacI
   1439..1461    +  RBS            RBS: efficient ribosome binding site from bacteriophage T7 gene 10 (Olins and Rangwala, 1989)
   1490..1531    +  CDS            V5 tag: epitope tag from simian virus 5
   1517..2197    +  CDS            TLN1 (fragment): TLN1_CHICK - Also known as TLN. Experimental evidence at protein level: Swiss-Prot protein existence level 1. Probably involved in connections of major cytoskeletal structures to the plasma membrane. Talin is a high molecular weight cytoskeletal protein concentrated at regions of cell-substratum contact and, in lymphocytes, at cell-cell contacts. From Gallus gallus (Chicken).
   2220..2269    +  CDS            SET1 (fragment): solubility-enhancement tag derived from T7 phage gene 10B
   2277..2324    +  terminator     T7 terminator: transcription terminator for bacteriophage T7 RNA polymerase
   2347..2451    -  CDS            TcR (fragment): tetracycline efflux protein; tet; confers resistance to tetracycline
   2508..2531    -  promoter       tet promoter (fragment): E. coli promoter for tetracycline efflux protein gene
   2648..2752    +  promoter       AmpR promoter: bla
   2753..3613    +  CDS            AmpR: β-lactamase; bla; confers resistance to ampicillin, carbenicillin, and related antibiotics
   3784..4372    +  rep_origin     ori: high-copy-number ColE1/pMB1/pBR322/pUC origin of replication
   4558..4697    -  misc_feature   bom: basis of mobility region from pBR322
   4799..4990    -  CDS            rop: Rop protein, which maintains plasmids at low copy number; rop
   5007..5387    +  CDS            YPB1_ECOLX: Protein predicted: Swiss-Prot protein existence level 4. From Escherichia coli.
   5629..6253    -  CDS            TcR (fragment): tetracycline efflux protein; tet; confers resistance to tetracycline
   6268..6289    -  protein_bind   CAP binding site: CAP binding activates transcription in the presence of cAMP. E. coli catabolite activator protein
   6302..994     -  CDS            lacI (across the origin): lac repressor; lacI; The lac repressor binds to the lac operator to inhibit transcription in E. coli. This inhibition can be relieved by adding lactose or isopropyl-β-D-thiogalactopyranoside (IPTG).
