[The description below was written by a language model from this plasmid's Addgene catalogue record and pLannotate feature annotations shown in this document.]
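Description:
mTln1-F2F3-P229L-pET151 is a bacterial expression plasmid of 6,390 bp built on the pET151 backbone, into which a 648 bp fragment of mouse talin 1 (Tln1) encoding the F2 and F3 subdomains was inserted by TOPO cloning. The insert carries a point mutation changing proline 229 to leucine. The automated annotation labels this coding region as a fragment of chicken talin, which reflects the closest match in the annotation database rather than the source. The catalogue entry gives the species as mouse.

Expression is driven by a T7 promoter followed by a lac operator and the phage T7 gene 10 ribosome binding site, with a T7 terminator downstream. A plasmid-borne lacI gene supplies the lac repressor, so transcription is held off until induced with IPTG in a host that provides T7 RNA polymerase. The backbone contributes an N-terminal His-tag and a TEV protease cleavage site, allowing affinity purification and subsequent tag removal. The feature table also detects a V5 epitope just upstream of the talin sequence, although the His-tag and TEV site are not themselves annotated.

The plasmid replicates from a ColE1/pBR322-type origin accompanied by the bom region and rop gene, though the record lists it as high copy. It is selected with ampicillin through the β-lactamase gene. Several tetracycline-resistance fragments are non-functional remnants of the pBR322 lineage.

The construct is intended for producing recombinant talin F2F3-P229L protein in E. coli. The associated study concerns a P229S talin variant that compromises integrin activation, which suggests this mutant at the same residue was made for related comparison.
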