Addgene plasmid #177879: mTln1-F2F3-P229L-pET151
Purpose: Expresses mouse Talin 1 F2F3-P229L domains in bacterial cells
Depositing lab: Ben Goult. Depositing organization: London and South East University Group (LASE). Publication: Talin variant P229S compromises integrin activation and associates with multifaceted clinical symptoms. Azizi L, Varela L, Turkki P, Mykuliak VV, Korpela S, Ihalainen TO, Church J, Hytonen VP, Goult BT. Hum Mol Genet. 2022 Jul 21. pii: 6647920. doi: 10.1093/hmg/ddac163. PubMed 35861643.
Backbone
  Vector backbone: pET151
  Backbone size w/o insert (bp): 5742
  Total vector size (bp): 6390
  Vector type: Bacterial Expression
Growth in bacteria
  Bacterial resistance: Ampicillin, 100 μg/mL
  Growth temperature: 37°C
  Growth strain: DH5alpha
  Copy number: High Copy
Gene/Insert
  Gene/Insert name: mouse Talin 1 F2F3 P229L mutant (alt name: mTln1-F2F3-P229L)
  Species: M. musculus (mouse)
  Insert size (bp): 648
  Mutation: changed Proline 229 to Leucine (P229L)
  GenBank ID: NC_000070.7
  Entrez Gene: Tln1 (a.k.a. Tln)
  Promoter: T7
  Tag / fusion protein: His-tag, TEV cleavage site (N terminal on backbone)
  Cloning method: TOPO Cloning
  Sequencing primers: 5′ TAATACGACTCACTATAGGG; 3′ GCTAGTTATTGCTCAGCGG
Terms and licenses: Academic/Nonprofit Terms; Industry Terms: Not Available to Industry
How to cite: mTln1-F2F3-P229L-pET151 was a gift from Ben Goult (Addgene plasmid # 177879 ; http://n2t.net/addgene:177879 ; RRID:Addgene_177879)
